>Addgene plasmid #41190 | TAL3016 | depositor partial sequence | sequence record 54829 | TAL3016 sequence 2430 bps
TCTAGAGCTAGCACCATGGACTACAAAGACCATGACGGTGATTATAAAGATCATGACATCGATTACAAGG
ATGACGATGACAAGATGGCCCCCAAGAAGAAGAGGAAGGTGGGCATTCACCGCGGGGTACCTATGGTGGA
CTTGAGGACACTCGGTTATTCGCAACAGCAACAGGAGAAAATCAAGCCTAAGGTCAGGAGCACCGTCGCG
CAACACCACGAGGCGCTTGTGGGGCATGGCTTCACTCATGCGCATATTGTCGCGCTTTCACAGCACCCTG
CGGCGCTTGGGACGGTGGCTGTCAAATACCAAGATATGATTGCGGCCCTGCCCGAAGCCACGCACGAGGC
AATTGTAGGGGTCGGTAAACAGTGGTCGGGAGCGCGAGCACTTGAGGCGCTGCTGACTGTGGCGGGTGAG
CTTAGGGGGCCTCCGCTCCAGCTCGACACCGGGCAGCTGCTGAAGATCGCGAAGAGAGGGGGAGTAACAG
CGGTAGAGGCAGTGCACGCCTGGCGCAATGCGCTCACCGGGGCCCCCTTGAACCTGACCCCAGACCAGGT
AGTCGCAATCGCGAACAATAATGGGGGAAAGCAAGCCCTGGAAACCGTGCAAAGGTTGTTGCCGGTCCTT
TGTCAAGACCACGGCCTTACACCGGAGCAAGTCGTGGCCATTGCAAGCAATGGGGGTGGCAAACAGGCTC
TTGAGACGGTTCAGAGACTTCTCCCAGTTCTCTGTCAAGCCCACGGGCTGACTCCCGATCAAGTTGTAGC
GATTGCGTCCAACGGTGGAGGGAAACAAGCATTGGAGACTGTCCAACGGCTCCTTCCCGTGTTGTGTCAA
GCCCACGGTTTGACGCCTGCACAAGTGGTCGCCATCGCCTCGAATGGCGGCGGTAAGCAGGCGCTGGAAA
CAGTACAGCGCCTGCTGCCTGTACTGTGCCAGGATCATGGACTGACCCCAGACCAGGTAGTCGCAATCGC
GTCACATGACGGGGGAAAGCAAGCCCTGGAAACCGTGCAAAGGTTGTTGCCGGTCCTTTGTCAAGACCAC
GGCCTTACACCGGAGCAAGTCGTGGCCATTGCAAGCAATGGGGGTGGCAAACAGGCTCTTGAGACGGTTC
AGAGACTTCTCCCAGTTCTCTGTCAAGCCCACGGGCTGACTCCCGATCAAGTTGTAGCGATTGCGAATAA
CAATGGAGGGAAACAAGCATTGGAGACTGTCCAACGGCTCCTTCCCGTGTTGTGTCAAGCCCACGGTTTG
ACGCCTGCACAAGTGGTCGCCATCGCCAACAACAACGGCGGTAAGCAGGCGCTGGAAACAGTACAGCGCC
TGCTGCCTGTACTGTGCCAGGATCATGGACTGACCCCAGACCAGGTAGTCGCAATCGCGTCACATGACGG
GGGAAAGCAAGCCCTGGAAACCGTGCAAAGGTTGTTGCCGGTCCTTTGTCAAGACCACGGCCTTACACCG
GAGCAAGTCGTGGCCATTGCAAATAATAACGGTGGCAAACAGGCTCTTGAGACGGTTCAGAGACTTCTCC
CAGTTCTCTGTCAAGCCCACGGGCTGACTCCCGATCAAGTTGTAGCGATTGCGAATAACAATGGAGGGAA
ACAAGCATTGGAGACTGTCCAACGGCTCCTTCCCGTGTTGTGTCAAGCCCACGGTTTGACGCCTGCACAA
GTGGTCGCCATCGCCTCCAATATTGGCGGTAAGCAGGCGCTGGAAACAGTACAGCGCCTGCTGCCTGTAC
TGTGCCAGGATCATGGACTGACCCCAGACCAGGTAGTCGCAATCGCGTCACATGACGGGGGAAAGCAAGC
CCTGGAAACCGTGCAAAGGTTGTTGCCGGTCCTTTGTCAAGACCACGGCCTTACACCGGAGCAAGTCGTG
GCCATTGCAAGCAATGGGGGTGGCAAACAGGCTCTTGAGACGGTTCAGAGACTTCTCCCAGTTCTCTGTC
AAGCCCACGGGCTGACTCCCGATCAAGTTGTAGCGATTGCGTCGCATGACGGAGGGAAACAAGCATTGGA
GACTGTCCAACGGCTCCTTCCCGTGTTGTGTCAAGCCCACGGTTTGACGCCTGCACAAGTGGTCGCCATC
GCCTCGAATGGCGGCGGTAAGCAGGCGCTGGAAACAGTACAGCGCCTGCTGCCTGTACTGTGCCAGGATC
ATGGACTGACACCCGAACAGGTGGTCGCCATTGCTTCCCACGACGGAGGACGGCCAGCCTTGGAGTCCAT
CGTAGCCCAATTGTCCAGGCCCGATCCCGCGTTGGCTGCGTTAACGAATGACCATCTGGTGGCGTTGGCA
TGTCTTGGTGGACGACCCGCGCTCGATGCAGTCAAAAAGGGTCTGCCTCATGCTCCCGCATTGATCAAAA
GAACCAACCGGCGGATTCCCGAGAGAACTTCCCATCGAGTCGCGGGATCC
