>Addgene plasmid #41190 | TAL3016 | addgene partial sequence | sequence record 56070 | JDS-TALEN-F 5'-TAGGGGTCGGTAAACAGTGG-3'
TGTGGCGGGTGAGCTTAGGGGGCCTCCGCTCCAGCTCGACACCGGGCAGCTGCTGAAGATCGCGAAGAGA
GGGGGAGTAACAGCGGTAGAGGCAGTGCACGCCTGGCGCAATGCGCTCACCGGGGCCCCCTTGAACCTGA
CCCCAGACCAGGTAGTCGCAATCGCGAACAATAATGGGGGAAAGCAAGCCCTGGAAACCGTGCAAAGGTT
GTTGCCGGTCCTTTGTCAAGACCACGGCCTTACACCGGAGCAAGTCGTGGCCATTGCAAGCAATGGGGGT
GGCAAACAGGCTCTTGAGACGGTTCAGAGACTTCTCCCAGTTCTCTGTCAAGCCCACGGGCTGACTCCCG
ATCAAGTTGTAGCGATTGCGTCCAACGGTGGAGGGAAACAAGCATTGGAGACTGTCCAACGGCTCCTTCC
CGTGTTGTGTCAAGCCCACGGTTTGACGCCTGCACAAGTGGTCGCCATCGCCTCGAATGGCGGCGGTAAG
CAGGCGCTGGAAACAGTACAGCGCCTGCTGCCTGTACTGTGCCAGGATCATGGACTGACCCCAGACCAGG
TAGTCGCAATCGCGTCACATGACGGGGGAAAGCAAGCCCTGGAAACCGTGCAAAGGTTGTTGCCGGTCCT
TTGTCAAGACCACGGCCTTACACCGGAGCAAGTCGTGGCCATTGCAAGCAATGGGGGTGGCAAACAGGCT
CTTGAGACGGTTCAGAGACTTCTCCCAGTTCTCTGTCAAGCCCACGGGCTGACTCCCGATCAAGTTGTAG
CGATTGCGAATAACAATGGAGGGAAACAAGCATTGGAGACTGTCCAACGGCTCCTTCCCGTGTTGTGTCA
AGCCCACGGTTTGACGCCTGCACAAGTGGTCGCCATCGCCA
