[The description below was written by a language model from this plasmid's Addgene catalogue record.]
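Description:
TAL3016 is a TALEN expression plasmid built on the JDS71 backbone, a roughly 6.4 kb mammalian expression vector that also carries a T7 promoter. It encodes the "left" monomer of a TAL effector nuclease pair designed against the zebrafish (Danio rerio) adam15 locus, as part of a set of community zebrafish targets. The plasmid is maintained in E. coli as a high-copy construct under ampicillin selection; the record does not list the origin of replication or provide a feature table.

The insert, about 1.6 kb, is an engineered TAL effector repeat array whose repeat units specify recognition of an 18-nucleotide half-site in adam15. It was introduced by restriction cloning, with both junction sites destroyed in the process, so that it sits in frame with elements supplied by the backbone: an N-terminal 3X FLAG epitope for detection and a C-terminal wild-type FokI nuclease domain. Because FokI cleaves only as a dimer, this left monomer must be used together with a matching right-hand TALEN that binds the opposite strand across a spacer. The pair then generates a double-strand break whose error-prone repair yields insertions and deletions that disrupt the gene.

Expression is driven by the CMV promoter in transfected cells. The T7 designation in the vector type indicates the coding sequence can presumably also be transcribed in vitro to make mRNA, consistent with the associated work on targeted gene disruption in somatic zebrafish cells. The depositor advises confirming the plasmid's structure by diagnostic digest before use, a sensible precaution given the highly repetitive TAL array.
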