Addgene plasmid #41190: TAL3016
Depositing lab: Keith Joung. Depositing organization: Massachusetts General Hospital. Publication: Targeted gene disruption in somatic zebrafish cells using engineered TALENs. Sander JD, Cade L, Khayter C, Reyon D, Peterson RT, Joung JK, Yeh JR. Nat Biotechnol. 2011 Aug 5;29(8):697-8. doi: 10.1038/nbt.1934. PubMed 21822241.
Backbone
  Vector backbone: JDS71
  Backbone manufacturer: Addgene plasmid #32287
  Backbone size w/o insert (bp): 6447
  Vector type: Mammalian Expression ; T7
Growth in bacteria
  Bacterial resistance: Ampicillin, 100 μg/mL
  Growth temperature: 37°C
  Growth strain: XL1 Blue
  Copy number: High Copy
Gene/Insert
  Gene/Insert name: ZebrafishCommunity-adam15-Left (alt name: adam15)
  Species: D. rerio (zebrafish)
  Insert size (bp): 1640
  Entrez Gene: LOC795199
  Promoter: CMV
  Tag / fusion protein: 3X Flag (N terminal on backbone); WT FOKI (C terminal on backbone)
  Cloning method: Restriction Enzyme; 5′ cloning site N/A (destroyed during cloning); 3′ cloning site N/A (destroyed during cloning)
  Sequencing primers: 5′ CMV-F; 3′ BGH-rev
Terms and licenses: Academic/Nonprofit Terms; Industry Terms: Not Available to Industry
Depositor comments: Target binding site: TGTTTCTGGCGGACTCTC It is strongly recommended that users perform a diagnostic digest to verify this plasmid prior to use. For example, a double digest of the plasmid with BamHI and KpnI should result in two bands at 2.3kb and 5.8kb.
How to cite: TAL3016 was a gift from Keith Joung (Addgene plasmid # 41190 ; http://n2t.net/addgene:41190 ; RRID:Addgene_41190)
